>Addgene plasmid #215115 | SS-Cyclin D2 | addgene full sequence | sequence record 427416 | Addgene NGS Result
GACGGATCGGGAGATCTCCCGATCCCCTATGGTGCACTCTCAGTACAATCTGCTCTGATGCCGCATAGTT
AAGCCAGTATCTGCTCCCTGCTTGTGTGTTGGAGGTCGCTGAGTAGTGCGCGAGCAAAATTTAAGCTACA
ACAAGGCAAGGCTTGACCGACAATTGCATGAAGAATCTGCTTAGGGTTAGGCGTTTTGCGCTGCTTCGCG
ATGTACGGGCCAGATATACGCGTTGACATTGATTATTGACTAGTTATTAATAGTAATCAATTACGGGGTC
ATTAGTTCATAGCCCATATATGGAGTTCCGCGTTACATAACTTACGGTAAATGGCCCGCCTGGCTGACCG
CCCAACGACCCCCGCCCATTGACGTCAATAATGACGTATGTTCCCATAGTAACGCCAATAGGGACTTTCC
ATTGACGTCAATGGGTGGAGTATTTACGGTAAACTGCCCACTTGGCAGTACATCAAGTGTATCATATGCC
AAGTACGCCCCCTATTGACGTCAATGACGGTAAATGGCCCGCCTGGCATTATGCCCAGTACATGACCTTA
TGGGACTTTCCTACTTGGCAGTACATCTACGTATTAGTCATCGCTATTACCATGGTGATGCGGTTTTGGC
AGTACATCAATGGGCGTGGATAGCGGTTTGACTCACGGGGATTTCCAAGTCTCCACCCCATTGACGTCAA
TGGGAGTTTGTTTTGGCACCAAAATCAACGGGACTTTCCAAAATGTCGTAACAACTCCGCCCCATTGACG
CAAATGGGCGGTAGGCGTGTACGGTGGGAGGTCTATATAAGCAGAGCTCTCTGGCTAACTAGAGAACCCA
CTGCTTACTGGCTTATCGAAATTAATACGACTCACTATAGGGAGACCCAAGCTGGCTAGCGTTTAAACTT
AAGCTTACCATGGGGTCGGCCGCCAGCTGGAGCCACCCTCAGTTCGAGAAGGGAGGAGGAAGCGGCGGAG
GCAGCGGAGGAGGAAGCTGGAGCCACCCGCAGTTCGAGAAAGGAGCTGGATCTAGCAGCGAGCTGCTGTG
CCACGAGGTGGACCCGGTCCGCAGGGCCGTGCGGGACCGCAACCTGCTCCGAGACGACCGCGTCCTGCAG
AACCTGCTCACCATCGAGGAGCGCTACCTTCCGCAGTGCTCCTACTTCAAGTGCGTGCAGAAGGACATCC
AACCCTACATGCGCAGAATGGTGGCCACCTGGATGCTGGAGGTCTGTGAGGAACAGAAGTGCGAAGAAGA
GGTCTTCCCTCTGGCCATGAATTACCTGGACCGTTTCTTGGCTGGGGTCCCGACTCCGAAGTCCCATCTG
CAACTCCTGGGTGCTGTCTGCATGTTCCTGGCCTCCAAACTCAAAGAGACCAGCCCGCTGACCGCGGAGA
AGCTGTGCATTTACACCGACAACTCCATCAAGCCTCAGGAGCTGCTGGAGTGGGAACTGGTGGTGCTGGG
GAAGTTGAAGTGGAACCTGGCAGCTGTCACTCCTCATGACTTCATTGAGCACATCTTGCGCAAGCTGCCC
CAGCAGCGGGAGAAGCTGTCTCTGATCCGCAAGCATGCTCAGACCTTCATTGCTCTGTGTGCCACGGACT
TTAAGTTTGCCATGTACCCACCGTCGATGATCGCAACTGGAAGTGTGGGAGCAGCCATCTGTGGGCTCCA
GCAGGATGAGGAAGTGAGCTCGCTCACTTGTGATGCCCTGACTGAGCTGCTGGCTAAGATCACCAACACA
GACGTGGATTGTCTCAAAGCTTGCCAGGAGCAGATTGAGGCGGTGCTCCTCAATAGCCTGCAGCAGTACC
GTCAGGACCAACGTGACGGATCCAAGTCGGAGGATGAACTGGACCAAGCCAGCACCCCTACAGACGTGCG
GGATATCGACCTGTGAGTCTATTCTTTTGATTTATAAGGGATTTTGCCGATTTCGGCCTATTGGTTAAAA
AATGAGCTGATTTAACAAAAATTTAACGCGAATTAATTCTGTGGAATGTGTGTCAGTTAGGGTGTGGAAA
GTCCCCAGGCTCCCCAGCAGGCAGAAGTATGCAAAGCATGCATCTCAATTAGTCAGCAACCAGGTGTGGA
AAGTCCCCAGGCTCCCCAGCAGGCAGAAGTATGCAAAGCATGCATCTCAATTAGTCAGCAACCATAGTCC
CGCCCCTAACTCCGCCCATCCCGCCCCTAACTCCGCCCAGTTCCGCCCATTCTCCGCCCCATGGCTGACT
AATTTTTTTTATTTATGCAGAGGCCGAGGCCGCCTCTGCCTCTGAGCTATTCCAGAAGTAGTGAGGAGGC
TTTTTTGGAGGCCTAGGCTTTTGCAAAAAGCTCCCGGGAGCTTGTATATCCATTTTCGGATCTGATCAAG
AGACAGGATGAGGATCGTTTCGCATGATTGAACAAGATGGATTGCACGCAGGTTCTCCGGCCGCTTGGGT
GGAGAGGCTATTCGGCTATGACTGGGCACAACAGACAATCGGCTGCTCTGATGCCGCCGTGTTCCGGCTG
TCAGCGCAGGGGCGCCCGGTTCTTTTTGTCAAGACCGACCTGTCCGGTGCCCTGAATGAACTGCAGGACG
AGGCAGCGCGGCTATCGTGGCTGGCCACGACGGGCGTTCCTTGCGCAGCTGTGCTCGACGTTGTCACTGA
AGCGGGAAGGGACTGGCTGCTATTGGGCGAAGTGCCGGGGCAGGATCTCCTGTCATCTCACCTTGCTCCT
GCCGAGAAAGTATCCATCATGGCTGATGCAATGCGGCGGCTGCATACGCTTGATCCGGCTACCTGCCCAT
TCGACCACCAAGCGAAACATCGCATCGAGCGAGCACGTACTCGGATGGAAGCCGGTCTTGTCGATCAGGA
TGATCTGGACGAAGAGCATCAGGGGCTCGCGCCAGCCGAACTGTTCGCCAGGCTCAAGGCGCGCATGCCC
GACGGCGAGGATCTCGTCGTGACCCATGGCGATGCCTGCTTGCCGAATATCATGGTGGAAAATGGCCGCT
TTTCTGGATTCATCGACTGTGGCCGGCTGGGTGTGGCGGACCGCTATCAGGACATAGCGTTGGCTACCCG
TGATATTGCTGAAGAGCTTGGCGGCGAATGGGCTGACCGCTTCCTCGTGCTTTACGGTATCGCCGCTCCC
GATTCGCAGCGCATCGCCTTCTATCGCCTTCTTGACGAGTTCTTCTGAGCGGGACTCTGGGGTTCGAAAT
GACCGACCAAGCGACGCCCAACCTGCCATCACGAGATTTCGATTCCACCGCCGCCTTCTATGAAAGGTTG
GGCTTCGGAATCGTTTTCCGGGACGCCGGCTGGATGATCCTCCAGCGCGGGGATCTCATGCTGGAGTTCT
TCGCCCACCCCAACTTGTTTATTGCAGCTTATAATGGTTACAAATAAAGCAATAGCATCACAAATTTCAC
AAATAAAGCATTTTTTTCACTGCATTCTAGTTGTGGTTTGTCCAAACTCATCAATGTATCTTATCATGTC
TGTATACCGTCGACCTCTAGCTAGAGCTTGGCGTAATCATGGTCATAGCTGTTTCCTGTGTGAAATTGTT
ATCCGCTCACAATTCCACACAACATACGAGCCGGAAGCATAAAGTGTAAAGCCTGGGGTGCCTAATGAGT
GAGCTAACTCACATTAATTGCGTTGCGCTCACTGCCCGCTTTCCAGTCGGGAAACCTGTCGTGCCAGCTG
CATTAATGAATCGGCCAACGCGCGGGGAGAGGCGGTTTGCGTATTGGGCGCTCTTCCGCTTCCTCGCTCA
CTGACTCGCTGCGCTCGGTCGTTCGGCTGCGGCGAGCGGTATCAGCTCACTCAAAGGCGGTAATACGGTT
ATCCACAGAATCAGGGGATAACGCAGGAAAGAACATGTGAGCAAAAGGCCAGCAAAAGGCCAGGAACCGT
AAAAAGGCCGCGTTGCTGGCGTTTTTCCATAGGCTCCGCCCCCCTGACGAGCATCACAAAAATCGACGCT
CAAGTCAGAGGTGGCGAAACCCGACAGGACTATAAAGATACCAGGCGTTTCCCCCTGGAAGCTCCCTCGT
GCGCTCTCCTGTTCCGACCCTGCCGCTTACCGGATACCTGTCCGCCTTTCTCCCTTCGGGAAGCGTGGCG
CTTTCTCATAGCTCACGCTGTAGGTATCTCAGTTCGGTGTAGGTCGTTCGCTCCAAGCTGGGCTGTGTGC
ACGAACCCCCCGTTCAGCCCGACCGCTGCGCCTTATCCGGTAACTATCGTCTTGAGTCCAACCCGGTAAG
ACACGACTTATCGCCACTGGCAGCAGCCACTGGTAACAGGATTAGCAGAGCGAGGTATGTAGGCGGTGCT
ACAGAGTTCTTGAAGTGGTGGCCTAACTACGGCTACACTAGAAGAACAGTATTTGGTATCTGCGCTCTGC
TGAAGCCAGTTACCTTCGGAAAAAGAGTTGGTAGCTCTTGATCCGGCAAACAAACCACCGCTGGTAGCGG
TGGTTTTTTTGTTTGCAAGCAGCAGATTACGCGCAGAAAAAAAGGATCTCAAGAAGATCCTTTGATCTTT
TCTACGGGGTCTGACGCTCAGTGGAACGAAAACTCACGTTAAGGGATTTTGGTCATGAGATTATCAAAAA
GGATCTTCACCTAGATCCTTTTAAATTAAAAATGAAGTTTTAAATCAATCTAAAGTATATATGAGTAAAC
TTGGTCTGACAGTTACCAATGCTTAATCAGTGAGGCACCTATCTCAGCGATCTGTCTATTTCGTTCATCC
ATAGTTGCCTGACTCCCCGTCGTGTAGATAACTACGATACGGGAGGGCTTACCATCTGGCCCCAGTGCTG
CAATGATACCGCGAGACCCACGCTCACCGGCTCCAGATTTATCAGCAATAAACCAGCCAGCCGGAAGGGC
CGAGCGCAGAAGTGGTCCTGCAACTTTATCCGCCTCCATCCAGTCTATTAATTGTTGCCGGGAAGCTAGA
GTAAGTAGTTCGCCAGTTAATAGTTTGCGCAACGTTGTTGCCATTGCTACAGGCATCGTGGTGTCACGCT
CGTCGTTTGGTATGGCTTCATTCAGCTCCGGTTCCCAACGATCAAGGCGAGTTACATGATCCCCCATGTT
GTGCAAAAAAGCGGTTAGCTCCTTCGGTCCTCCGATCGTTGTCAGAAGTAAGTTGGCCGCAGTGTTATCA
CTCATGGTTATGGCAGCACTGCATAATTCTCTTACTGTCATGCCATCCGTAAGATGCTTTTCTGTGACTG
GTGAGTACTCAACCAAGTCATTCTGAGAATAGTGTATGCGGCGACCGAGTTGCTCTTGCCCGGCGTCAAT
ACGGGATAATACCGCGCCACATAGCAGAACTTTAAAAGTGCTCATCATTGGAAAACGTTCTTCGGGGCGA
AAACTCTCAAGGATCTTACCGCTGTTGAGATCCAGTTCGATGTAACCCACTCGTGCACCCAACTGATCTT
CAGCATCTTTTACTTTCACCAGCGTTTCTGGGTGAGCAAAAACAGGAAGGCAAAATGCCGCAAAAAAGGG
AATAAGGGCGACACGGAAATGTTGAATACTCATACTCTTCCTTTTTCAATATTATTGAAGCATTTATCAG
GGTTATTGTCTCATGAGCGGATACATATTTGAATGTATTTAGAAAAATAAACAAATAGGGGTTCCGCGCA
CATTTCCCCGAAAAGTGCCACCTGACGTC
Features (pLannotate 1.2.2; 19 found; start..end, strand, type, name):
     28..80      -  misc_feature   bom (fragment): basis of mobility region from pBR322
    235..614     +  enhancer       CMV enhancer: human cytomegalovirus immediate early enhancer
    615..818     +  promoter       CMV promoter: human cytomegalovirus (CMV) immediate early promoter
    814..847     +  LTR            5' LTR (truncated) (fragment): truncated 5' long terminal repeat (LTR) from HIV-1
    863..881     +  promoter       T7 promoter: promoter for bacteriophage T7 RNA polymerase
    998..1017    +  CDS            Strep-Tag II (fragment): peptide that binds Strep-Tactin®, an engineered form of streptavidin
   1040..1903    +  CDS            CCND2: CCND2_HUMAN - Experimental evidence at protein level: Swiss-Prot protein existence level 1. Regulatory component of the cyclin D2-CDK4 (DC) complex that phosphorylates and inhibits members of the retinoblastoma (RB) protein family including RB1 and regulates the cell-cycle during G(1)/S transition. Phosphorylation of RB1 allows dissociation of the transcription factor E2F from the RB/E2F complex and the subsequent transcription of E2F target genes which are responsible for the progression through the G(1) phase. Hypophosphorylates RB1 in early G(1) phase. Cyclin D-CDK4 complexes are major inte
   1907..1994    +  rep_origin     f1 ori (fragment): f1 bacteriophage origin of replication; arrow indicates direction of (+) strand synthesis
   2008..2337    +  promoter       SV40 promoter: SV40 enhancer and early promoter
   2404..3195    +  CDS            neo: KKA2_KLEPN - Also known as kan, nptII. Experimental evidence at protein level: Swiss-Prot protein existence level 1. Resistance to kanamycin, neomycin, paromomycin, ribostamycin, butirosin and gentamicin B. From Klebsiella pneumoniae.
   3219..3377    +  CDS            ble (fragment): BLE_KLEPN - Experimental evidence at protein level: Swiss-Prot protein existence level 1. Binding protein with a strong affinity to the bleomycin family of antibiotics. Binds to CL990; an antimitotic-antibiotic compound. From Klebsiella pneumoniae.
   3372..3493    +  polyA_signal   SV40 poly(A) signal: SV40 polyadenylation signal
   3566..3582    -  protein_bind   lac operator: The lac repressor binds to the lac operator to inhibit transcription in E. coli. This inhibition can be relieved by adding lactose or isopropyl-β-D-thiogalactopyranoside (IPTG). lac repressor encoded by lacI
   3590..3620    -  promoter       lac promoter: promoter for the E. coli lac operon
   3635..3656    -  protein_bind   CAP binding site: CAP binding activates transcription in the presence of cAMP. E. coli catabolite activator protein
   3669..3761    -  CDS            lacI (fragment): lac repressor; lacI; The lac repressor binds to the lac operator to inhibit transcription in E. coli. This inhibition can be relieved by adding lactose or isopropyl-β-D-thiogalactopyranoside (IPTG).
   3944..4532    -  rep_origin     ori: high-copy-number ColE1/pMB1/pBR322/pUC origin of replication
   4703..5563    -  CDS            AmpR: β-lactamase; bla; confers resistance to ampicillin, carbenicillin, and related antibiotics
   5564..5668    -  promoter       AmpR promoter: bla
