[The description below was written by a language model from this plasmid's Addgene catalogue record and pLannotate feature annotations shown in this document.]
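Description:
SS-Cyclin D2 is a mammalian expression plasmid built on the pcDNA 3.1 backbone that drives production of human cyclin D2 (CCND2) carrying an N-terminal tandem Strep tag (STREP-STREP, "SS"). In the 5,699-nt sequenced record, the CMV immediate-early enhancer and promoter sit upstream of a T7 promoter, followed by the tag region and then the CCND2 coding sequence. The automated annotation picks up only a fragment of one Strep-Tag II just before the cyclin open reading frame, whereas the catalogue entry describes a double Strep tag. No bovine growth hormone polyadenylation signal is annotated downstream of the insert, and only a short f1 ori fragment follows it, even though a BGH reverse primer is listed for sequencing, so the 3′ processing element for the transgene cannot be confirmed from the feature table. A short match to a truncated HIV-1 LTR near the CMV promoter, along with small bom, lacI and ble fragments, are probably incidental backbone hits rather than functional parts.

The plasmid is propagated in E. coli at high copy through a ColE1/pUC-type origin and selected with ampicillin via the AmpR β-lactamase gene and its own promoter. For mammalian cells, a separate cassette with the SV40 enhancer/early promoter, the neo (nptII) gene and an SV40 poly(A) signal allows G418 selection of stable transfectants. Cyclin D2 is the regulatory partner of CDK4 in RB phosphorylation at the G1/S transition. The Strep tag binds Strep-Tactin, which makes the construct suited to affinity purification and interaction studies of the expressed protein, consistent with the associated work on a CDK-independent role of D-type cyclins in DNA mismatch repair.
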