Addgene plasmid #215115: SS-Cyclin D2
Purpose: Expresses SS-Cyclin D2 in mammalian cells.
Depositing lab: Michele Pagano. Depositing organization: NYU Grossman School of Medicine. Publication: CDK-independent role of D-type cyclins in regulating DNA mismatch repair. Rona G, Miwatani-Minter B, Zhang Q, Goldberg HV, Kerzhnerman MA, Howard JB, Simoneschi D, Lane E, Hobbs JW, Sassani E, Wang AA, Keegan S, Laverty DJ, Piett CG, Pongor LS, Xu ML, Andrade J, Thomas A, Sicinski P, Askenazi M, Ueberheide B, Fenyo D, Nagel ZD, Pagano M. Mol Cell. 2024 Feb 29:S1097-2765(24)00129-1. doi: 10.1016/j.molcel.2024.02.010. PubMed 38458201.
Backbone
  Vector backbone: pcDNA 3.1
  Vector type: Mammalian Expression
  Selectable markers: Neomycin (select with G418)
Growth in bacteria
  Bacterial resistance: Ampicillin, 100 μg/mL
  Growth temperature: 37°C
  Growth strain: DH5alpha
  Copy number: High Copy
Gene/Insert
  Gene/Insert name: CCND2 (alt name: MPPH3)
  Species: H. sapiens (human)
  Entrez Gene: CCND2 (a.k.a. KIAK0002, MPPH3)
  Promoter: CMV
  Tag / fusion protein: SS (STREP-STREP) (N terminal on insert)
  Cloning method: Unknown
  Sequencing primers: 5′ CMV; 3′ BGHR
Terms and licenses: Academic/Nonprofit Terms; Industry Terms: Not Available to Industry
How to cite: SS-Cyclin D2 was a gift from Michele Pagano (Addgene plasmid # 215115 ; http://n2t.net/addgene:215115 ; RRID:Addgene_215115)
